>Addgene plasmid #217805 | Unfused click editor construct; PCV2-ePhi29 fusion - pCMV-T7-PCV2-ePhi29 (JO1420) | addgene full sequence | sequence record 432902 | Addgene NGS Result
GAAGATCCTTTGATCTTTTCTACGGGGTCTGACGCTCAGTGGAACGAAAACTCACGTTAAGGGATTTTGG
TCATGAGATTATCAAAAAGGATCTTCACCTAGATCCTTTTAAATTAAAAATGAAGTTTTAAATCAATCTA
AAGTATATATGAGTAAACTTGGTCTGACAGTTACCAATGCTTAATCAGTGAGGCACCTATCTCAGCGATC
TGTCTATTTCGTTCATCCATAGTTGCCTGACTCCCCGTCGTGTAGATAACTACGATACGGGAGGGCTTAC
CATCTGGCCCCAGTGCTGCAATGATACCGCGCGAACCACGCTCACCGGCTCCAGATTTATCAGCAATAAA
CCAGCCAGCCGGAAGGGCCGAGCGCAGAAGTGGTCCTGCAACTTTATCCGCCTCCATCCAGTCTATTAAT
TGTTGCCGGGAAGCTAGAGTAAGTAGTTCGCCAGTTAATAGTTTGCGCAACGTTGTTGCCATTGCTACAG
GCATCGTGGTGTCACGCTCGTCGTTTGGTATGGCTTCATTCAGCTCCGGTTCCCAACGATCAAGGCGAGT
TACATGATCCCCCATGTTGTGCAAAAAAGCGGTTAGCTCCTTCGGTCCTCCGATCGTTGTCAGAAGTAAG
TTGGCCGCAGTGTTATCACTCATGGTTATGGCAGCACTGCATAATTCTCTTACTGTCATGCCATCCGTAA
GATGCTTTTCTGTGACTGGTGAGTACTCAACCAAGTCATTCTGAGAATAGTGTATGCGGCGACCGAGTTG
CTCTTGCCCGGCGTCAATACGGGATAATACCGCGCCACATAGCAGAACTTTAAAAGTGCTCATCATTGGA
AAACGTTCTTCGGGGCGAAAACTCTCAAGGATCTTACCGCTGTTGAGATCCAGTTCGATGTAACCCACTC
GTGCACCCAACTGATCTTCAGCATCTTTTACTTTCACCAGCGTTTCTGGGTGAGCAAAAACAGGAAGGCA
AAATGCCGCAAAAAAGGGAATAAGGGCGACACGGAAATGTTGAATACTCATACTCTTCCTTTTTCAATAT
TATTGAAGCATTTATCAGGGTTATTGTCTCATGAGCGGATACATATTTGAATGTATTTAGAAAAATAAAC
AAATAGGGGTTCCGCGCACATTTCCCCGAAAAGTGCCACCTGACGTCGACGGATCGGGAGATCGATCTCC
CGATCCCCTAGGGTCGACTCTCAGTACAATCTGCTCTGATGCCGCATAGTTAAGCCAGTATCTGCTCCCT
GCTTGTGTGTTGGAGGTCGCTGAGTAGTGCGCGAGCAAAATTTAAGCTACAACAAGGCAAGGCTTGACCG
ACAATTGCATGAAGAATCTGCTTAGGGTTAGGCGTTTTGCGCTGCTTCGCGATGTACGGGCCAGATATAC
GCGTTGACATTGATTATTGACTAGTTATTAATAGTAATCAATTACGGGGTCATTAGTTCATAGCCCATAT
ATGGAGTTCCGCGTTACATAACTTACGGTAAATGGCCCGCCTGGCTGACCGCCCAACGACCCCCGCCCAT
TGACGTCAATAATGACGTATGTTCCCATAGTAACGCCAATAGGGACTTTCCATTGACGTCAATGGGTGGA
GTATTTACGGTAAACTGCCCACTTGGCAGTACATCAAGTGTATCATATGCCAAGTACGCCCCCTATTGAC
GTCAATGACGGTAAATGGCCCGCCTGGCATTATGCCCAGTACATGACCTTATGGGACTTTCCTACTTGGC
AGTACATCTACGTATTAGTCATCGCTATTACCATGGTGATGCGGTTTTGGCAGTACATCAATGGGCGTGG
ATAGCGGTTTGACTCACGGGGATTTCCAAGTCTCCACCCCATTGACGTCAATGGGAGTTTGTTTTGGCAC
CAAAATCAACGGGACTTTCCAAAATGTCGTAACAACTCCGCCCCATTGACGCAAATGGGCGGTAGGCGTG
TACGGTGGGAGGTCTATATAAGCAGAGCTGGTTTAGTGAACCGTCAGATCCGCTAGAGATCCGCGGCCGC
TAATACGACTCACTATAGGGAGAGCCGCCACCATGAGCCCATCTAAGAAAAACGGCAGAAGCGGACCTCA
ACCTCACAAGCGGTGGGTCTTTACCCTGAACAACCCCAGCGAAGATGAGAGAAAGAAGATCCGGGACCTG
CCTATCAGCCTGTTCGACTACTTCATCGTGGGCGAGGAAGGAAATGAGGAAGGCCGGACCCCCCACCTGC
AGGGCTTCGCCAACTTCGTGAAAAAGCAGACCTTCAACAAGGTGAAGTGGTACCTGGGCGCTAGATGCCA
CATCGAGAAGGCCAAGGGCACCGACCAGCAGAACAAAGAGTACTGCAGCAAGGAAGGCAATCTGCTGATG
GAATGTGGCGCCCCTAGATCCCAGGGACAGAGATCTGGAGGATCTAGCGGAGGATCCTCTGGCAGCGAGA
CACCAGGAACAAGCGAGTCAGCAACACCAGAGAGCAGTGGCGGCAGCAGCGGCGGCAGCAGCAAGCACAT
GCCTAGAAAGAGATACAGCTGCGACTTCGAGACAACAACCAAGGTCGAGGACTGCAGAGTGTGGGCTTAC
GGATATATGAATATCGAGGACCACTCTGAGTACAAGATCGGAAATAGCCTGGATGAGTTTATGGCCTGGG
CCCTGAAAGTGCAGGCCGACCTGTACTTCCACAACCTGAAATTCGACGGCGCCTTCATCATTAACTGGCT
GGAACGGAACGGCTTTAAGTGGTCCGCCGATGGACTGCCAAACACCTACAACACCATCATCAGCAGAACC
GGCCAGTGGTACATGATCGACATCTGCCTGGGCTACAAGGGCAAAAGAAAGATCCATACCGTGATCTACG
ACAGCCTGAAGAAACTGCCTTTCCCCGTGAAGAAGATCGCTAAAGACTTCAAGCTGACAGTGCTGAAGGG
CGACATTGATTACCACAAGGAAAGACCTGTGGGATACAAGATCACACCTGAGGAATATGCCTACATCAAG
AACGCCATCCAGATCATCGCCGAGGCCCTGCTGATCCAGTTCAAGCAGGGCCTGGACCGGATGACCGCTG
GCAGCGACAGCCTCAAAGACTTCAAGGACATTATCACCACTAAGAAGTTCAAAAAGGTGTTCCCAACACT
GTCTCTTGGACTGGACAAGAAGGTGCGGTACGCCTATAGAGGCGGCTTTACCTGGCTGAACGACAGATTC
AAGGAAAAGGAAATCGGCGAGGGCATGGTGTTTGACGTGAACTCCCTCTACCCTGCCCAGATGTACAGCC
GGCTGCTGCCCTATGGCGAGCCTATCGTGTTTGAGGGCAAGTACGTGTGGGATGAAGATTACCCCCTGCA
CATCCAGCACATCCGGTGCGAGTTCGAGCTGAAGGAGGGCTACATCCCAACAATCCAAATCAAACGGAGC
AGATTCTACAAGGGCAACGAGTACCTGAAAAGCAGCGGCGGCGAAATCGCCGATCTGTGGCTGAGCAATG
TGGACCTGGAACTGATGAAGGAACACTACGACCTGTACAACGTGGAATACATCAGCGGCCTGAAGTTTAA
GGCCACAACCGGCCTGTTCAAAGACTTCATCGATAAGTGGACCTACATCAAAACAACCAGCGAGGGCGCT
ATCAAGCAGCTGGCCAAGCTGATGCTGAATTCTCTGTACGGCAAGTTCGCCAGCAACCCTGATGTCACAG
GCAAGGTGCCCTACCTGAAGGAAAACGGCGCCCTGGGCTTCAGACTGGGCGAGGAAGAAACCAAGGACCC
TGTGTACACCCCTATGGGTGTTTTCATCACCGCCTGGGCCAGATACACCACCATCACCGCCGCTCAGGCT
TGTTACGATAGAATCATCTATTGTGATACCGACTCTATCCACCTGACCGGGACCGAGATCCCCGACGTGA
TCAAGGATATTGTGGACCCCAAGAAACTGGGCTACTGGGCCCACGAGTCCACCTTCAAGCGGGCCAAGTA
CCTGAGACCCAAGACCTACATCCAGGACATCTACATGAAAGAAGTGGACGGCGAGCTCGTGGAAGGCAGC
CCCGACGACTACACAGACATCAAGCTGAGCGTGAAGTGCGCCGGCATGACCGATAAGATCAAAAAGGAGG
TGACATTTGAGAACTTCAAGGTGGGATTCAGCCGCAAGATGAAACCTAAGCCTGTTCAAGTGCCTGGCGG
TGTTGTGCTGGTGGATGACACCTTCACAATCAAGTCCGGCGGAAGCTCTGGTGGCAGCAAGCGGACCGCC
GACGGCTCTGAATTCGAGAGCCCTAAGAAGAAAAGAAAGGTGTGACCGGTCATCATCACCATCACCATTG
AGTTTAAACCCGCTGATCAGCCTCGACTGTGCCTTCTAGTTGCCAGCCATCTGTTGTTTGCCCCTCCCCC
GTGCCTTCCTTGACCCTGGAAGGTGCCACTCCCACTGTCCTTTCCTAATAAAATGAGGAAATTGCATCGC
ATTGTCTGAGTAGGTGTCATTCTATTCTGGGGGGTGGGGTGGGGCAGGACAGCAAGGGGGAGGATTGGGA
AGACAATAGCAGGCATGCTGGGGATGCGGTGGGCTCTATGGCTTCTGAGGCGGAAAGAACCAGCTGGGGC
TCGATACCGTCGACCTCTAGCTAGAGCTTGGCGTAATCATGGTCATAGCTGTTTCCTGTGTGAAATTGTT
ATCCGCTCACAATTCCACACAACATACGAGCCGGAAGCATAAAGTGTAAAGCCTAGGGTGCCTAATGAGT
GAGCTAACTCACATTAATTGCGTTGCGCTCACTGCCCGCTTTCCAGTCGGGAAACCTGTCGTGCCAGCTG
CATTAATGAATCGGCCAACGCGCGGGGAGAGGCGGTTTGCGTATTGGGCGCTCTTCCGCTTCCTCGCTCA
CTGACTCGCTGCGCTCGGTCGTTCGGCTGCGGCGAGCGGTATCAGCTCACTCAAAGGCGGTAATACGGTT
ATCCACAGAATCAGGGGATAACGCAGGAAAGAACATGTGAGCAAAAGGCCAGCAAAAGGCCAGGAACCGT
AAAAAGGCCGCGTTGCTGGCGTTTTTCCATAGGCTCCGCCCCCCTGACGAGCATCACAAAAATCGACGCT
CAAGTCAGAGGTGGCGAAACCCGACAGGACTATAAAGATACCAGGCGTTTCCCCCTGGAAGCTCCCTCGT
GCGCTCTCCTGTTCCGACCCTGCCGCTTACCGGATACCTGTCCGCCTTTCTCCCTTCGGGAAGCGTGGCG
CTTTCTCATAGCTCACGCTGTAGGTATCTCAGTTCGGTGTAGGTCGTTCGCTCCAAGCTGGGCTGTGTGC
ACGAACCCCCCGTTCAGCCCGACCGCTGCGCCTTATCCGGTAACTATCGTCTTGAGTCCAACCCGGTAAG
ACACGACTTATCGCCACTGGCAGCAGCCACTGGTAACAGGATTAGCAGAGCGAGGTATGTAGGCGGTGCT
ACAGAGTTCTTGAAGTGGTGGCCTAACTACGGCTACACTAGAAGAACAGTATTTGGTATCTGCGCTCTGC
TGAAGCCAGTTACCTTCGGAAAAAGAGTTGGTAGCTCTTGATCCGGCAAACAAACCACCGCTGGTAGCGG
TGGTTTTTTTGTTTGCAAGCAGCAGATTACGCGCAGAAAAAAAGGATCTCAA
Features (pLannotate 1.2.2; 16 found; start..end, strand, type, name):
    171..1031    -  CDS            AmpR: β-lactamase; bla; confers resistance to ampicillin, carbenicillin, and related antibiotics
   1032..1136    -  promoter       AmpR promoter: bla
   1207..1251    -  misc_feature   bom (fragment): basis of mobility region from pBR322
   1406..1785    +  enhancer       CMV enhancer: human cytomegalovirus immediate early enhancer
   1786..1989    +  promoter       CMV promoter: human cytomegalovirus (CMV) immediate early promoter
   2031..2049    +  promoter       T7 promoter: promoter for bacteriophage T7 RNA polymerase
   2069..2416    +  CDS            Rep (fragment): REP_PCV2 - Experimental evidence at protein level: Swiss-Prot protein existence level 1. Essential for the replication of viral ssDNA. The closed circular ssDNA genome is first converted to a superhelical dsDNA. Rep and/or Rep' binds a specific hairpin at the genome origin of replication. Introduces an endonucleolytic nick within the conserved sequence 5'-AGTATTAC-3' in the intergenic region of the genome, thereby initiating the rolling circle replication (RCR). Following cleavage, binds covalently to the 5'-phosphate of DNA as a tyrosyl ester. The cleavage gives rise to a free 3'-OH that serv
   2513..4234    +  CDS            2: DPOL_BPPH2 - Experimental evidence at protein level: Swiss-Prot protein existence level 1. Polymerase responsible for protein-primed viral DNA replication by strand displacement with high processivity and fidelity (PubMed:3863101) (PubMed:2498321). To start replication, the DNA polymerase forms a heterodimer with a free primer terminal protein (TP), recognizes the replication origins at both 5' ends of the linear chromosome, and initiates replication using as primer the OH-group of Ser-232 of the TP (PubMed:22210885). This polymerase possesses three enzymatic activities: DNA synthesis (polymer
   4367..4591    +  polyA_signal   bGH poly(A) signal: bovine growth hormone polyadenylation signal
   4595..4616    +  promoter       SV40 promoter (fragment): SV40 enhancer and early promoter
   4621..4637    +  misc_feature   MCS (fragment): pBluescript multiple cloning site
   4686..4702    -  protein_bind   lac operator: The lac repressor binds to the lac operator to inhibit transcription in E. coli. This inhibition can be relieved by adding lactose or isopropyl-β-D-thiogalactopyranoside (IPTG). lac repressor encoded by lacI
   4710..4740    -  promoter       lac promoter: promoter for the E. coli lac operon
   4755..4776    -  protein_bind   CAP binding site: CAP binding activates transcription in the presence of cAMP. E. coli catabolite activator protein
   4789..4881    -  CDS            lacI (fragment): lac repressor; lacI; The lac repressor binds to the lac operator to inhibit transcription in E. coli. This inhibition can be relieved by adding lactose or isopropyl-β-D-thiogalactopyranoside (IPTG).
   5064..5652    -  rep_origin     ori: high-copy-number ColE1/pMB1/pBR322/pUC origin of replication
