[The description below was written by a language model from this plasmid's Addgene catalogue record and pLannotate feature annotations shown in this document.]
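Description:
pCMV-T7-PCV2-ePhi29 (JO1420) is a 5.65 kb mammalian expression and in vitro transcription plasmid built by Gibson cloning into the pCMV-T7-SpCas9-P2A-EGFP (RTW3027) backbone. It is propagated in E. coli as a high-copy plasmid through a ColE1/pUC-type origin and selected with ampicillin via the β-lactamase gene and its native promoter. The remaining annotated bacterial elements (lac promoter and operator, CAP site, and fragments of lacI, bom, an SV40 promoter and a multiple cloning site) appear to be backbone remnants rather than functional parts of the payload.

The expression cassette places the human CMV immediate-early enhancer and promoter upstream of a T7 promoter. The same open reading frame can therefore be expressed in transfected mammalian cells or transcribed in vitro with T7 RNA polymerase, and the transcript is terminated by a bovine growth hormone polyadenylation signal. The synthetic insert encodes a fragment of the porcine circovirus 2 Rep protein, an HUH endonuclease that nicks a specific sequence and becomes covalently attached to the 5′ end of single-stranded DNA. This is joined by a linker to an engineered phage Phi29 DNA polymerase (ePhi29) and followed by a C-terminal bipartite nuclear localization signal. The polymerase carries D169A plus M8R, V51A, M97T, G197D, E221K, Q497P, K512E and F526L; the record does not state what each substitution does.

The plasmid is described as an "unfused" click editor component. The PCV2-polymerase fusion contains no Cas9 or nickase, so any such targeting component would have to come from a separate construct that the record does not name. It was deposited for click editing, a programmable genome-writing approach that combines DNA polymerases with HUH endonucleases.
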