Addgene plasmid #217805: Unfused click editor construct; PCV2-ePhi29 fusion - pCMV-T7-PCV2-ePhi29 (JO1420)
Purpose: Unfused click editor construct expressing PCV2-ePhi29(D169A), expressed from CMV or T7 promoters.
Depositing lab: Benjamin Kleinstiver. Depositing organization: Massachusetts General Hospital. Publication: Click editing enables programmable genome writing using DNA polymerases and HUH endonucleases. Ferreira da Silva J, Tou CJ, King EM, Eller ML, Rufino-Ramos D, Ma L, Cromwell CR, Metovic J, Benning FMC, Chao LH, Eichler FS, Kleinstiver BP. Nat Biotechnol. 2024 Jul 22. doi: 10.1038/s41587-024-02324-x. PubMed 39039307.
Backbone
  Vector backbone: pCMV-T7-SpCas9-P2A-EGFP (RTW3027)
  Backbone manufacturer: Addgene #139987
  Vector type: Mammalian Expression, CRISPR ; in vitro transcription; T7 promoter
Growth in bacteria
  Bacterial resistance: Ampicillin, 100 μg/mL
  Growth temperature: 37°C
  Growth strain: DH5alpha
  Copy number: High Copy
Gene/Insert
  Gene/Insert name: PCV2-linker-ePhi29-BPNLS (alt name: JO1420)
  Species: Synthetic
  Mutation: Phi29(D169A/M8R/V51A/M97T/G197D/E221K/Q497P/K512E/F526L)
  Promoter: CMV and T7
  Tag / fusion protein: BPNLS (C terminal on backbone)
  Cloning method: Gibson Cloning
  Sequencing primers: 5′ oBK6928-CCAAGTCTCCACCCCATTGACG; 3′ oBK219-GGGAGTGGCACCTTCCAGGGTC
Terms and licenses: Academic/Nonprofit Terms; Industry Terms: Not Available to Industry
Depositor comments: Please visit https://doi.org/10.1101/2023.09.12.557440 for bioRxiv preprint.
How to cite: Unfused click editor construct; PCV2-ePhi29 fusion - pCMV-T7-PCV2-ePhi29 (JO1420) was a gift from Benjamin Kleinstiver (Addgene plasmid # 217805 ; http://n2t.net/addgene:217805 ; RRID:Addgene_217805)
